Addgene plasmid #169855: Spy EMX1-pegRNA
Purpose: SpyCas9-pegRNA for EMX1
Depositing lab: Scot Wolfe. Depositing organization: University of Massachusetts, Worcester. Publication: Improved prime editors enable pathogenic allele correction and cancer modelling in adult mice. Liu P, Liang SQ, Zheng C, Mintzer E, Zhao YG, Ponnienselvan K, Mir A, Sontheimer EJ, Gao G, Flotte TR, Wolfe SA, Xue W. Nat Commun. 2021 Apr 9;12(1):2121. doi: 10.1038/s41467-021-22295-w. PubMed 33837189.
Backbone
  Vector backbone: pBlueScript
  Backbone size w/o insert (bp): 600
  Total vector size (bp): 3000
  Vector type: Mammalian Expression
Growth in bacteria
  Bacterial resistance: Ampicillin, 100 μg/mL
  Growth temperature: 37°C
  Growth strain: DH5alpha
  Copy number: High Copy
Gene/Insert
  Gene/Insert name: Spy EMX1-pegRNA
  Promoter: human U6 promoter
  Cloning method: Gibson Cloning
  Sequencing primers: 5′ T3; 3′ T7
Terms and licenses: Academic/Nonprofit Terms; Industry Terms: Not Available to Industry
Depositor comments: Please visit https://doi.org/10.1101/2020.12.15.422970 for bioRxiv preprint.
How to cite: Spy EMX1-pegRNA was a gift from Scot Wolfe (Addgene plasmid # 169855 ; http://n2t.net/addgene:169855 ; RRID:Addgene_169855)
