[The description below was written by a language model from this plasmid's Addgene catalogue record and pLannotate feature annotations shown in this document.]
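Description:
Spy EMX1-pegRNA is a small pBluescript-based plasmid that expresses a prime editing guide RNA (pegRNA) for Streptococcus pyogenes Cas9-derived prime editors, directed at the EMX1 locus in mammalian cells. It is propagated in E. coli as a high-copy plasmid through its ColE1/pUC-type origin and selected with ampicillin via the β-lactamase gene and its native promoter. An f1 phage origin is also retained from the backbone, along with remnants of the pBluescript lac region (CAP site, lac promoter and operator, and fragments of lacI and lacZα). Both the depositor sequence and the repository's sequencing result are 3,318 nt and carry the same set of features in the same order, differing only in where numbering starts. The catalogue's approximate sizes (3,000 bp total, 600 bp backbone) are rough and do not match the sequenced length precisely.

The payload sits within the interrupted multiple cloning site, flanked by the T3 and T7 phage promoters that serve as sequencing primer sites. A human U6 RNA polymerase III promoter drives the transcript. A short unannotated gap between the promoter and the SpyCas9 gRNA scaffold is consistent with the EMX1-targeting spacer, and a further unannotated stretch after the scaffold is where a pegRNA's 3′ extension (reverse-transcription template and primer binding site) and Pol III terminator would be expected, although the feature tables do not label these parts and the record does not state the intended edit. The plasmid encodes no Cas9 or reverse transcriptase and has no mammalian selection marker, so it is meant for co-delivery with a separate prime editor expression construct. It was deposited in connection with work on improved prime editors.
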