Features (pLannotate 1.2.2; 15 found; start..end, strand, type, name):
     24..128     +  promoter       AmpR promoter: bla
    129..989     +  CDS            AmpR: β-lactamase; bla; confers resistance to ampicillin, carbenicillin, and related antibiotics
   1160..1748    +  rep_origin     ori: high-copy-number ColE1/pMB1/pBR322/pUC origin of replication
   1931..2023    +  CDS            lacI (fragment): lac repressor; lacI; The lac repressor binds to the lac operator to inhibit transcription in E. coli. This inhibition can be relieved by adding lactose or isopropyl-β-D-thiogalactopyranoside (IPTG).
   2036..2057    +  protein_bind   CAP binding site: CAP binding activates transcription in the presence of cAMP. E. coli catabolite activator protein
   2072..2102    +  promoter       lac promoter: promoter for the E. coli lac operon
   2110..2126    +  protein_bind   lac operator: The lac repressor binds to the lac operator to inhibit transcription in E. coli. This inhibition can be relieved by adding lactose or isopropyl-β-D-thiogalactopyranoside (IPTG). lac repressor encoded by lacI
   2171..2189    +  promoter       T3 promoter: promoter for bacteriophage T3 RNA polymerase
   2202..2225    +  misc_feature   MCS (fragment): pBluescript multiple cloning site
   2236..2476    +  promoter       U6 promoter: RNA polymerase III promoter for human U6 snRNA
   2505..2578    +  misc_RNA       gRNA scaffold: guide RNA scaffold for the Streptococcus pyogenes CRISPR/Cas9 system
   2619..2666    +  misc_feature   MCS (fragment): pBluescript multiple cloning site
   2675..2693    -  promoter       T7 promoter: promoter for bacteriophage T7 RNA polymerase
   2701..2856    +  CDS            lacZα (fragment): LacZα fragment of β-galactosidase; lacZ fragment
   2861..3289    +  rep_origin     f1 ori (sequence partly withheld): f1 bacteriophage origin of replication; arrow indicates direction of (+) strand synthesis
>Addgene plasmid #169855 | Spy EMX1-pegRNA | depositor full sequence | sequence record 329396 | Spy EMX1-pegRNA sequence 3318 bps
GTGGCACTTTTCGGGGAAATGTGCGCGGAACCCCTATTTGTTTATTTTTCTAAATACATTCAAATATGTA
TCCGCTCATGAGACAATAACCCTGATAAATGCTTCAATAATATTGAAAAAGGAAGAGTATGAGTATTCAA
CATTTCCGTGTCGCCCTTATTCCCTTTTTTGCGGCATTTTGCCTTCCTGTTTTTGCTCACCCAGAAACGC
TGGTGAAAGTAAAAGATGCTGAAGATCAGTTGGGTGCACGAGTGGGTTACATCGAACTGGATCTCAACAG
CGGTAAGATCCTTGAGAGTTTTCGCCCCGAAGAACGTTTTCCAATGATGAGCACTTTTAAAGTTCTGCTA
TGTGGCGCGGTATTATCCCGTATTGACGCCGGGCAAGAGCAACTCGGTCGCCGCATACACTATTCTCAGA
ATGACTTGGTTGAGTACTCACCAGTCACAGAAAAGCATCTTACGGATGGCATGACAGTAAGAGAATTATG
CAGTGCTGCCATAACCATGAGTGATAACACTGCGGCCAACTTACTTCTGACAACGATCGGAGGACCGAAG
GAGCTAACCGCTTTTTTGCACAACATGGGGGATCATGTAACTCGCCTTGATCGTTGGGAACCGGAGCTGA
ATGAAGCCATACCAAACGACGAGCGTGACACCACGATGCCTGTAGCAATGGCAACAACGTTGCGCAAACT
ATTAACTGGCGAACTACTTACTCTAGCTTCCCGGCAACAATTAATAGACTGGATGGAGGCGGATAAAGTT
GCAGGACCACTTCTGCGCTCGGCCCTTCCGGCTGGCTGGTTTATTGCTGATAAATCTGGAGCCGGTGAGC
GTGGGTCTCGCGGTATCATTGCAGCACTGGGGCCAGATGGTAAGCCCTCCCGTATCGTAGTTATCTACAC
GACGGGGAGTCAGGCAACTATGGATGAACGAAATAGACAGATCGCTGAGATAGGTGCCTCACTGATTAAG
CATTGGTAACTGTCAGACCAAGTTTACTCATATATACTTTAGATTGATTTAAAACTTCATTTTTAATTTA
AAAGGATCTAGGTGAAGATCCTTTTTGATAATCTCATGACCAAAATCCCTTAACGTGAGTTTTCGTTCCA
CTGAGCGTCAGACCCCGTAGAAAAGATCAAAGGATCTTCTTGAGATCCTTTTTTTCTGCGCGTAATCTGC
TGCTTGCAAACAAAAAAACCACCGCTACCAGCGGTGGTTTGTTTGCCGGATCAAGAGCTACCAACTCTTT
TTCCGAAGGTAACTGGCTTCAGCAGAGCGCAGATACCAAATACTGTCCTTCTAGTGTAGCCGTAGTTAGG
CCACCACTTCAAGAACTCTGTAGCACCGCCTACATACCTCGCTCTGCTAATCCTGTTACCAGTGGCTGCT
GCCAGTGGCGATAAGTCGTGTCTTACCGGGTTGGACTCAAGACGATAGTTACCGGATAAGGCGCAGCGGT
CGGGCTGAACGGGGGGTTCGTGCACACAGCCCAGCTTGGAGCGAACGACCTACACCGAACTGAGATACCT
ACAGCGTGAGCTATGAGAAAGCGCCACGCTTCCCGAAGGGAGAAAGGCGGACAGGTATCCGGTAAGCGGC
AGGGTCGGAACAGGAGAGCGCACGAGGGAGCTTCCAGGGGGAAACGCCTGGTATCTTTATAGTCCTGTCG
GGTTTCGCCACCTCTGACTTGAGCGTCGATTTTTGTGATGCTCGTCAGGGGGGCGGAGCCTATGGAAAAA
CGCCAGCAACGCGGCCTTTTTACGGTTCCTGGCCTTTTGCTGGCCTTTTGCTCACATGTTCTTTCCTGCG
TTATCCCCTGATTCTGTGGATAACCGTATTACCGCCTTTGAGTGAGCTGATACCGCTCGCCGCAGCCGAA
CGACCGAGCGCAGCGAGTCAGTGAGCGAGGAAGCGGAAGAGCGCCCAATACGCAAACCGCCTCTCCCCGC
GCGTTGGCCGATTCATTAATGCAGCTGGCACGACAGGTTTCCCGACTGGAAAGCGGGCAGTGAGCGCAAC
GCAATTAATGTGAGTTAGCTCACTCATTAGGCACCCCAGGCTTTACACTTTATGCTTCCGGCTCGTATGT
TGTGTGGAATTGTGAGCGGATAACAATTTCACACAGGAAACAGCTATGACCATGATTACGCCAAGCGCGC
AATTAACCCTCACTAAAGGGAACAAAAGCTGGAGCTCCACCGCGGTGGCGGCCGCCCCCTTCACCGAGGG
CCTATTTCCCATGATTCCTTCATATTTGCATATACGATACAAGGCTGTTAGAGAGATAATTGGAATTAAT
TTGACTGTAAACACAAAGATATTAGTACAAAATACGTGACGTAGAAAGTAATAATTTCTTGGGTAGTTTG
CAGTTTTAAAATTATGTTTTAAAATGGACTATCATATGCTTACCGTAACTTGAAAGTATTTCGATTTCTT
GGCTTTATATATCTTGTGGAAAGGACGAAACACCGAGTCCGAGCAGAAGAAGAAGTTTTAGAGCTAGAAA
TAGCAAGTTAAAATAAGGCTAGTCCGTTATCAACTTGAAAAAGTGGGACCGAGTCGGTCCTTGATGTGAT
GGGAGCACTTCTTCTTCTGCTCTTTTTTGATATCAAGCTTATCGATACCGTCGACCTCGAGGGGGGGCCC
GGTACCCAATTCGCCCTATAGTGAGTCGTATTACGCGCGCTCACTGGCCGTCGTTTTACAACGTCGTGAC
TGGGAAAACCCTGGCGTTACCCAACTTAATCGCCTTGCAGCACATCCCCCTTTCGCCAGCTGGCGTAATA
GCGAAGAGGCCCGCACCGATCGCCCTTCCCAACAGTTGCGCAGCCTGAATGGCGAATGGG
[124 nt withheld, positions 2861-2984]
C
[91 nt withheld, positions 2986-3076]
A
[49 nt withheld, positions 3078-3126]
CCTTTGACGTTGGAGTCCACGTTCTTT
[37 nt withheld, positions 3154-3190]
ACCCTATCTCGGTCTATTCTTTTGATTTATAAGGGATTTTGCCGATTTCGGCCTATTGGTTAAAAAATGA
GCTGATTTAACAAAAATTTAACGCGAATTTTAACAAAATATTAACGCTTACAATTTAG
