Features (pLannotate 1.2.2; 15 found; start..end, strand, type, name):
     94..115     +  protein_bind   CAP binding site: CAP binding activates transcription in the presence of cAMP. E. coli catabolite activator protein
    130..160     +  promoter       lac promoter: promoter for the E. coli lac operon
    168..184     +  protein_bind   lac operator: The lac repressor binds to the lac operator to inhibit transcription in E. coli. This inhibition can be relieved by adding lactose or isopropyl-β-D-thiogalactopyranoside (IPTG). lac repressor encoded by lacI
    229..247     +  promoter       T3 promoter: promoter for bacteriophage T3 RNA polymerase
    260..283     +  misc_feature   MCS (fragment): pBluescript multiple cloning site
    294..534     +  promoter       U6 promoter: RNA polymerase III promoter for human U6 snRNA
    563..636     +  misc_RNA       gRNA scaffold: guide RNA scaffold for the Streptococcus pyogenes CRISPR/Cas9 system
    677..724     +  misc_feature   MCS (fragment): pBluescript multiple cloning site
    733..751     -  promoter       T7 promoter: promoter for bacteriophage T7 RNA polymerase
    759..914     +  CDS            lacZα (fragment): LacZα fragment of β-galactosidase; lacZ fragment
    919..1347    +  rep_origin     f1 ori (sequence partly withheld): f1 bacteriophage origin of replication; arrow indicates direction of (+) strand synthesis
   1400..1504    +  promoter       AmpR promoter: bla
   1505..2365    +  CDS            AmpR: β-lactamase; bla; confers resistance to ampicillin, carbenicillin, and related antibiotics
   2536..3124    +  rep_origin     ori: high-copy-number ColE1/pMB1/pBR322/pUC origin of replication
   3307..81      +  CDS            lacI (fragment) (across the origin): lac repressor; lacI; The lac repressor binds to the lac operator to inhibit transcription in E. coli. This inhibition can be relieved by adding lactose or isopropyl-β-D-thiogalactopyranoside (IPTG).
>Addgene plasmid #169855 | Spy EMX1-pegRNA | addgene full sequence | sequence record 332823 | Addgene NGS Result
CAAACCGCCTCTCCCCGCGCGTTGGCCGATTCATTAATGCAGCTGGCACGACAGGTTTCCCGACTGGAAA
GCGGGCAGTGAGCGCAACGCAATTAATGTGAGTTAGCTCACTCATTAGGCACCCCAGGCTTTACACTTTA
TGCTTCCGGCTCGTATGTTGTGTGGAATTGTGAGCGGATAACAATTTCACACAGGAAACAGCTATGACCA
TGATTACGCCAAGCGCGCAATTAACCCTCACTAAAGGGAACAAAAGCTGGAGCTCCACCGCGGTGGCGGC
CGCCCCCTTCACCGAGGGCCTATTTCCCATGATTCCTTCATATTTGCATATACGATACAAGGCTGTTAGA
GAGATAATTGGAATTAATTTGACTGTAAACACAAAGATATTAGTACAAAATACGTGACGTAGAAAGTAAT
AATTTCTTGGGTAGTTTGCAGTTTTAAAATTATGTTTTAAAATGGACTATCATATGCTTACCGTAACTTG
AAAGTATTTCGATTTCTTGGCTTTATATATCTTGTGGAAAGGACGAAACACCGAGTCCGAGCAGAAGAAG
AAGTTTTAGAGCTAGAAATAGCAAGTTAAAATAAGGCTAGTCCGTTATCAACTTGAAAAAGTGGGACCGA
GTCGGTCCTTGATGTGATGGGAGCACTTCTTCTTCTGCTCTTTTTTGATATCAAGCTTATCGATACCGTC
GACCTCGAGGGGGGGCCCGGTACCCAATTCGCCCTATAGTGAGTCGTATTACGCGCGCTCACTGGCCGTC
GTTTTACAACGTCGTGACTGGGAAAACCCTGGCGTTACCCAACTTAATCGCCTTGCAGCACATCCCCCTT
TCGCCAGCTGGCGTAATAGCGAAGAGGCCCGCACCGATCGCCCTTCCCAACAGTTGCGCAGCCTGAATGG
CGAATGGG
[124 nt withheld, positions 919-1042]
C
[91 nt withheld, positions 1044-1134]
A
[49 nt withheld, positions 1136-1184]
CCTTTGACGTTGGAGTCCACGTTCTTT
[37 nt withheld, positions 1212-1248]
ACCCTATCTCGGTCTATTCTTTTGATTTATAAGGGATTTTGCCGATTTCGGCCTATTGGTTAAAAAATGA
GCTGATTTAACAAAAATTTAACGCGAATTTTAACAAAATATTAACGCTTACAATTTAGGTGGCACTTTTC
GGGGAAATGTGCGCGGAACCCCTATTTGTTTATTTTTCTAAATACATTCAAATATGTATCCGCTCATGAG
ACAATAACCCTGATAAATGCTTCAATAATATTGAAAAAGGAAGAGTATGAGTATTCAACATTTCCGTGTC
GCCCTTATTCCCTTTTTTGCGGCATTTTGCCTTCCTGTTTTTGCTCACCCAGAAACGCTGGTGAAAGTAA
AAGATGCTGAAGATCAGTTGGGTGCACGAGTGGGTTACATCGAACTGGATCTCAACAGCGGTAAGATCCT
TGAGAGTTTTCGCCCCGAAGAACGTTTTCCAATGATGAGCACTTTTAAAGTTCTGCTATGTGGCGCGGTA
TTATCCCGTATTGACGCCGGGCAAGAGCAACTCGGTCGCCGCATACACTATTCTCAGAATGACTTGGTTG
AGTACTCACCAGTCACAGAAAAGCATCTTACGGATGGCATGACAGTAAGAGAATTATGCAGTGCTGCCAT
AACCATGAGTGATAACACTGCGGCCAACTTACTTCTGACAACGATCGGAGGACCGAAGGAGCTAACCGCT
TTTTTGCACAACATGGGGGATCATGTAACTCGCCTTGATCGTTGGGAACCGGAGCTGAATGAAGCCATAC
CAAACGACGAGCGTGACACCACGATGCCTGTAGCAATGGCAACAACGTTGCGCAAACTATTAACTGGCGA
ACTACTTACTCTAGCTTCCCGGCAACAATTAATAGACTGGATGGAGGCGGATAAAGTTGCAGGACCACTT
CTGCGCTCGGCCCTTCCGGCTGGCTGGTTTATTGCTGATAAATCTGGAGCCGGTGAGCGTGGGTCTCGCG
GTATCATTGCAGCACTGGGGCCAGATGGTAAGCCCTCCCGTATCGTAGTTATCTACACGACGGGGAGTCA
GGCAACTATGGATGAACGAAATAGACAGATCGCTGAGATAGGTGCCTCACTGATTAAGCATTGGTAACTG
TCAGACCAAGTTTACTCATATATACTTTAGATTGATTTAAAACTTCATTTTTAATTTAAAAGGATCTAGG
TGAAGATCCTTTTTGATAATCTCATGACCAAAATCCCTTAACGTGAGTTTTCGTTCCACTGAGCGTCAGA
CCCCGTAGAAAAGATCAAAGGATCTTCTTGAGATCCTTTTTTTCTGCGCGTAATCTGCTGCTTGCAAACA
AAAAAACCACCGCTACCAGCGGTGGTTTGTTTGCCGGATCAAGAGCTACCAACTCTTTTTCCGAAGGTAA
CTGGCTTCAGCAGAGCGCAGATACCAAATACTGTTCTTCTAGTGTAGCCGTAGTTAGGCCACCACTTCAA
GAACTCTGTAGCACCGCCTACATACCTCGCTCTGCTAATCCTGTTACCAGTGGCTGCTGCCAGTGGCGAT
AAGTCGTGTCTTACCGGGTTGGACTCAAGACGATAGTTACCGGATAAGGCGCAGCGGTCGGGCTGAACGG
GGGGTTCGTGCACACAGCCCAGCTTGGAGCGAACGACCTACACCGAACTGAGATACCTACAGCGTGAGCT
ATGAGAAAGCGCCACGCTTCCCGAAGGGAGAAAGGCGGACAGGTATCCGGTAAGCGGCAGGGTCGGAACA
GGAGAGCGCACGAGGGAGCTTCCAGGGGGAAACGCCTGGTATCTTTATAGTCCTGTCGGGTTTCGCCACC
TCTGACTTGAGCGTCGATTTTTGTGATGCTCGTCAGGGGGGCGGAGCCTATGGAAAAACGCCAGCAACGC
GGCCTTTTTACGGTTCCTGGCCTTTTGCTGGCCTTTTGCTCACATGTTCTTTCCTGCGTTATCCCCTGAT
TCTGTGGATAACCGTATTACCGCCTTTGAGTGAGCTGATACCGCTCGCCGCAGCCGAACGACCGAGCGCA
GCGAGTCAGTGAGCGAGGAAGCGGAAGAGCGCCCAATACG
